>Addgene plasmid #40787 | pET-Sangamo-HIS | addgene partial sequence | sequence record 72012 | T7term 5'-GCTAGTTATTGCTCAGCGG-3'
TCAGCTTCCTTTCGGGCTTTGTTAGCAGCCGGATCTCAGTGGTGGTGGTGGTGGTGCTCGAGTGCGGCCG
CGAAGTTGATCTCGCCGTTGTTGAACTTGCGCCGCACCTCCTCCAGTGTCAGGGTGCCGGCTTTGATCAT
CTCGCCGCCGATCAGCAGCTCCTCCACGCTCAGCACGGCGCCATTGCAGTTGGTGATGTGGTTCAGCCTG
GTCAGCTGGGCCTTGTAGTTGCCCTTGAAGTGGCCGCTCACGAACAGGAACTTGAACTCGGTCACGCTGC
TAGGGTACACCTTCCACCACTCGTTGGGGTTGATGTGCTTATTCCGGGTCTGGTTCTCCTCCACGTATCT
CTGCATCTCGTCGGCCTGGCCGATAGGCAGATTGTAGCCGCCGCTGTAGGCCTTTGTGTCCACGATCACG
CCGTAATCGATGGGGCTGCCCACTGTATAGATGGCGCCGTCAGGCTTTCTGCTTCCGCCCAGGTGCTTTC
CCCTGTAGCCGTACACCTTCATGAAGAACTCCATCACCTTCATCTCCAGGATGCGGTCCTGGGTGCTGTT
CCTGGCGATCTCGATCAGCTCGATGTACTCGTGGGGCACGTACTTCAGCTTGTGCCGCAGCTCGGACTTC
TTCTCCTCCAGCTCGCTCTTCACCAGCTGGGATCCCGCGACTCGATGGGAAGTTCTCTCGGGAATCCGCC
GGTTGGTTCTTTTGATCAATGCGGGAGCATGAGGCAGACCCTTTTTGACTGCATCGAGCGCGGGTCGTCC
ACCAAGACATGCCAACGCCACCAGATGGTCGTTGGAGACGACCGGTGGAAAGCGGGCAGTGAGCGCAACG
CAATTAATGTGAGTTAGCTCACTCATTAGGCACCCCAGGCTTTACACTTTATGCTTCCGGCTCGTATGTT
GTGTGGAATTGTGAGCGGATAACAATTTCACACAGGAAACAGCTATGACCATGATTACGCCAAGCGCGCA
ATTAACCCTCACTAAAGGGAACAAAAGCTGGAGGACCTCGAGGGGGGGCCCGGTACCCAATTCGCCCTAT
AGTGAGTCGTATT
