>Addgene plasmid #40787 | pET-Sangamo-HIS | addgene partial sequence | sequence record 72061 | LacZ-F2 5'-cctcttcgctattacgccag-3'
GGGATGTGCTGCAAGGCGATTAAGTTGGGTAACGCCAGGGTTTTCCCAGTCACGACGTTGTAAAACGACG
GCCAGTGAGCGCGCGTAATACGACTCACTATAGGGCGAATTGGGTACCGGGCCCCCCCTCGAGGTCCTCC
AGCTTTTGTTCCCTTTAGTGAGGGTTAATTGCGCGCTTGGCGTAATCATGGTCATAGCTGTTTCCTGTGT
GAAATTGTTATCCGCTCACAATTCCACACAACATACGAGCCGGAAGCATAAAGTGTAAAGCCTGGGGTGC
CTAATGAGTGAGCTAACTCACATTAATTGCGTTGCGCTCACTGCCCGCTTTCCACCGGTCGTCTCCAACG
ACCATCTGGTGGCGTTGGCATGTCTTGGTGGACGACCCGCGCTCGATGCAGTCAAAAAGGGTCTGCCTCA
TGCTCCCGCATTGATCAAAAGAACCAACCGGCGGATTCCCGAGAGAACTTCCCATCGAGTCGCGGGATCC
CAGCTGGTGAAGAGCGAGCTGGAGGAGAAGAAGTCCGAGCTGCGGCACAAGCTGAAGTACGTGCCCCACG
AGTACATCGAGCTGATCGAGATCGCCAGGAACAGCACCCAGGACCGCATCCTGGAGATGAAGGTGATGGA
GTTCTTCATGAAGGTGTACGGCTACAGGGGAAAGCACCTGGGCGGAAGCAGAAAGCCTGACGGCGCCATC
TATACAGTGGGCAGCCCCATCGATTACGGCGTGATCGTGGACACAAAGGCCTACAGCGGCGGCTACAATC
TGCCTATCGGCCAGGCCGACGAGATGCAGAGATACGTGGAGGAGAACCAGACCCGGAATAAGCACATCAA
CCCCAACGAGTGGTGGAAGGTGTACCCTAGCAGCGTGACCGAGTTCAAGTTCCTGTTCGTGAGCGGCCAC
TTCAAGGGCAACTACAAGGCCCAGCTGACCAGGCTGAACCACATCACCAACTGCAATGGCGCCGTGCTGA
GCGTGGAGGAGCTGCTGATCGGCGGCGAGATGATCAAAGCCGGCACCCTGACACTGGAGGAGGTGCGGCG
CAAGTTCAACAACGGCGAGATCAACTTCGCGGCCG
