>Addgene plasmid #40787 | pET-Sangamo-HIS | addgene partial sequence | sequence record 72062 | M13_reverse
CGCGCAATTAACCCTCACTAAAGGGAACAAAAGCTGGAGGACCTCGAGGGGGGGCCCGGTACCCAATTCG
CCCTATAGTGAGTCGTATTACGCGCGCTCACTGGCCGTCGTTTTACAACGTCGTGACTGGGAAAACCCTG
GCGTTACCCAACTTAATCGCCTTGCAGCACATCCCCCTTTCGCCAGCTGGCGTAATAGCGAAGAGGCCCG
CACCGATCGCCCTTCCCAACAGTTGCGCAGCCTGAATGGCGAATGGGACGCGCCCTGTAGCGGCGCCCGT
CTCCAGGGGGGCACCGGTGAGCGCATTGCGCCAGGCGTGCACTGCCTCTACCGCTGTTACTCCCCCTCTC
TTCGCGATCTTCAGCAGCTGCCCGGTGTCGAGCTGGAGCGGAGGCCCCCTAAGCTCACCCGCCACAGTCA
GCAGCGCCTCAAGTGCTCGCGCTCCCGACCACTGTTTACCGACCCCTACAATTGCCTCGTGCGTGGCTTC
GGGCAGGGCCGCAATCATATCTTGGTATTTGACAGCCACCGTCCCAAGCGCCGCAGGGTGCTGTGAAAGC
GCGACAATATGCGCATGAGTGAAGCCATGCCCCACAAGCGCCTCGTGGTGTTGCGCGACGGTGCTCCTGA
CCTTAGGCTTGATTTTCTCCTGTTGCTGTTGCGAATAACCGAGTGTCCTCAAGTCCACCATAGGTACCCC
GCGGTGAATGCCCACCTTCCTCTTCTTCTTGGGGGCCATCTTGTCATCGTCATCCTTGTAATCGATGTCA
TGATCTTTATAATCACCGTCATGGTCTTTGTAGTCCGCCATGGTATATCTCCTTCTTAAAGTTAAACAAA
ATTATTTCTAGAGGGGAATTGTTATCCGCTCACAATTCCCCTATAGTGAGTCGTATTAATTTCGCGGGAT
CGAGATCTCGATCCTCTACGCCGGACGCATCGTGGCCGGCATCACCGGCGCCACAGGTGCGGTTGCTGGC
GCCTATATCGCCGACATCACCGATGGGGAAGATCGGGCTCGCCACTTCGGGCTCATGAGCGCTTGTTTCG
GCGTGGGTATGGT
