[The description below was written by a language model from this plasmid's Addgene catalogue record.]
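Description:
pET-Sangamo-HIS is a bacterial expression vector built on the pET-28b backbone for producing TALE nuclease (TALEN) proteins in E. coli. It is propagated under kanamycin selection and is recorded as high copy. The total size is listed as about 5.8 kb, of which roughly 1.9 kb is the insert. No feature table is provided, so the origin of replication and other backbone elements are not itemised here beyond what the pET-28b designation implies.

The payload is a TALEN scaffold derived from a Xanthomonas oryzae TAL effector. It uses a truncated "+63" C-terminal segment fused to a codon-optimized FokI endonuclease domain, with a 6xHis tag at the C terminus of the fusion for metal-affinity purification. Expression is driven by the T7 promoter, so protein production requires a host that supplies T7 RNA polymerase. The scaffold is Golden Gate compatible: two retained BsmBI sites mark the position where a custom array of TALE repeat modules can be inserted by type IIS restriction-ligation. This completes a nuclease with a user-defined DNA-binding specificity. The record lists X-gal/IPTG as a selectable marker, which suggests blue/white screening to identify clones that have received a repeat array, although the record does not explicitly describe a lacZ stuffer.

As deposited, the plasmid is best regarded as a receiver vector rather than a finished nuclease. Typical uses would be assembling target-specific TALENs and expressing them recombinantly in E. coli as His-tagged proteins. The purified proteins could then serve in work such as in vitro cleavage or binding studies.
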