Addgene plasmid #40787: pET-Sangamo-HIS
Purpose: for e. coli expression, Golden Gate Compatible TALEN incorporated with C Terminal 6xHIS Tag, Codon Optimized FokI
Depositing lab: Gang Bao. Depositing organization: Georgia Institute of Technology.
Backbone
  Vector backbone: pET-28b
  Backbone manufacturer: EMD Biosciences
  Backbone size w/o insert (bp): 3890
  Total vector size (bp): 5838
  Modifications to backbone: Addition of TALEN with +63 C Terminus and FokI Endonuclease. Includes 6xHis tag on C terminal of insert
  Vector type: Bacterial Expression, TALEN
  Selectable markers: XGAL/IPTG
Growth in bacteria
  Bacterial resistance: Kanamycin, 50 μg/mL
  Growth temperature: 37°C
  Growth strain: DH5alpha
  Growth instructions: LB + Antibiotics
  Copy number: High Copy
Gene/Insert
  Gene/Insert name: Transcription Activator Like Effector Nuclease (alt name: TALEN)
  Species: Xanthamonas oryzae
  Insert size (bp): 1948
  Mutation: +63 C Terminus,Codon Optimized FokI Endonuclease
  Promoter: T7
  Tag / fusion protein: C Terminal 6xHIS
  Cloning method: Restriction Enzyme; 5′ cloning site BsmBI (not destroyed); 3′ cloning site BsmBI (not destroyed)
  Sequencing primers: 5′ GTAACAGCGGTAGAGGCAGTG; 3′ CGTCCACCAAGACATGCCAAC
Terms and licenses: Academic/Nonprofit Terms; Industry Terms: Not Available to Industry
Depositor comments: Please acknowledge the principal investigator, Dr. Gang Bao, and include this article in your citations if you use this plasmid in a publication. Also, please include the text "Addgene plasmid 40787" in your Materials and Methods section.
How to cite: pET-Sangamo-HIS was a gift from Gang Bao (Addgene plasmid # 40787 ; http://n2t.net/addgene:40787 ; RRID:Addgene_40787)
