LOCUS       Exported 5838 bp ds-DNA circular SYN 12-MAY-2021
DEFINITION  for e. coli expression, Golden Gate Compatible TALEN incorporated
            with C Terminal 6xHIS Tag, Codon Optimized FokI.
ACCESSION   .
VERSION     .
KEYWORDS    pET-Sangamo-HIS
SOURCE      synthetic DNA construct
  ORGANISM  synthetic DNA construct
REFERENCE   1 (bases 1 to 5838)
  TITLE     Bao Lab Golden Gate plasmids
  JOURNAL   Unpublished
REFERENCE   2 (bases 1 to 5838)
  AUTHORS   .
  TITLE     Direct Submission
  JOURNAL   Exported May 12, 2021 from SnapGene Server 1.1.58
            http://www.snapgene.com
FEATURES             Location/Qualifiers
     source          1..5838
                     /organism="synthetic DNA construct"
                     /mol_type="other DNA"
     primer_bind     925..944
                     /label=LacI-R
                     /note="LacI, reverse primer"
     promoter        complement(964..1041)
                     /gene="lacI"
                     /label=lacI promoter
     primer_bind     1247..1266
                     /label=pBRrevBam
                     /note="pBR322 vectors, tet region, downstream of BamHI,
                     reverse primer"
     promoter        1350..1368
                     /label=T7 promoter
                     /note="promoter for bacteriophage T7 RNA polymerase"
     protein_bind    1369..1393
                     /label=lac operator
                     /bound_moiety="lac repressor encoded by lacI"
                     /note="The lac repressor binds to the lac operator to
                     inhibit transcription in E. coli. This inhibition can be
                     relieved by adding lactose or
                     isopropyl-beta-D-thiogalactopyranoside (IPTG)."
     RBS             1408..1430
                     /note="efficient ribosome binding site from bacteriophage
                     T7 gene 10 (Olins and Rangwala, 1989)"
     CDS             1443..1508
                     /codon_start=1
                     /product="three tandem FLAG(R) epitope tags, followed by an
                     enterokinase cleavage site"
                     /label=3xFLAG
                     /translation="DYKDHDGDYKDHDIDYKDDDDK"
     CDS             1515..1535
                     /codon_start=1
                     /product="nuclear localization signal of SV40 (simian virus
                     40) large T antigen"
                     /label=SV40 NLS
                     /translation="PKKKRKV"
     CDS             complement(1692..2267)
                     /codon_start=1
                     /gene="lacZ fragment"
                     /product="LacZ-alpha fragment of beta-galactosidase"
                     /label=lacZ-alpha
                     /translation="MTMITPSAQLTLTKGNKSWRTSRGGPVPNSPYSESYYARSLAVVL
                     QRRDWENPGVTQLNRLAAHPPFASWRNSEEARTDRPSQQLRSLNGEWDAPCSGARLQGG
                     TGERIAPGVHCLYRCYSPSLRDLQQLPGVELERRPPKLTRHSQQRLKCSRSRPLFTDPY
                     NCLVRGFGQGRNHILVFDSHRPKRRRVL"
     primer_bind     2117..2139
                     /label=M13/pUC Forward
                     /note="In lacZ gene"
     primer_bind     2131..2148
                     /label=M13 Forward
                     /note="In lacZ gene. Also called M13-F20 or M13 (-21)
                     Forward"
     primer_bind     2132..2148
                     /label=M13 fwd
                     /note="common sequencing primer, one of multiple similar
                     variants"
     promoter        2158..2176
                     /label=T7 promoter
                     /note="promoter for bacteriophage T7 RNA polymerase"
     primer_bind     complement(2224..2244)
                     /label=T3
                     /note="T3 promoter, forward primer"
     promoter        complement(2224..2242)
                     /label=T3 promoter
                     /note="promoter for bacteriophage T3 RNA polymerase"
     primer_bind     complement(2263..2279)
                     /label=M13 rev
                     /note="common sequencing primer, one of multiple similar
                     variants"
     primer_bind     complement(2263..2279)
                     /label=M13 Reverse
                     /note="In lacZ gene. Also called M13-rev"
     primer_bind     complement(2276..2298)
                     /label=M13/pUC Reverse
                     /note="In lacZ gene"
     protein_bind    2287..2303
                     /label=lac operator
                     /bound_moiety="lac repressor encoded by lacI"
                     /note="The lac repressor binds to the lac operator to
                     inhibit transcription in E. coli. This inhibition can be
                     relieved by adding lactose or
                     isopropyl-beta-D-thiogalactopyranoside (IPTG)."
     promoter        complement(2311..2341)
                     /label=lac promoter
                     /note="promoter for the E. coli lac operon"
     protein_bind    2356..2377
                     /label=CAP binding site
                     /bound_moiety="E. coli catabolite activator protein"
                     /note="CAP binding activates transcription in the presence
                     of cAMP."
     CDS             2563..3150
                     /codon_start=1
                     /product="nonspecific DNA cleavage domain of the FokI
                     endonuclease (Li et al., 1992)"
                     /label=FokI cleavage domain
                     /note="must dimerize to be catalytically active"
                     /translation="QLVKSELEEKKSELRHKLKYVPHEYIELIEIARNSTQDRILEMKV
                     MEFFMKVYGYRGKHLGGSRKPDGAIYTVGSPIDYGVIVDTKAYSGGYNLPIGQADEMQR
                     YVEENQTRNKHINPNEWWKVYPSSVTEFKFLFVSGHFKGNYKAQLTRLNHITNCNGAVL
                     SVEELLIGGEMIKAGTLTLEEVRRKFNNGEINF"
     CDS             3166..3183
                     /codon_start=1
                     /product="6xHis affinity tag"
                     /label=6xHis
                     /translation="HHHHHH"
     primer_bind     complement(3236..3254)
                     /label=T7 Term
                     /note="T7 terminator, reverse primer"
     terminator      3250..3297
                     /label=T7 terminator
                     /note="transcription terminator for bacteriophage T7 RNA
                     polymerase"
     rep_origin      3334..3789
                     /direction=RIGHT
                     /label=f1 ori
                     /note="f1 bacteriophage origin of replication; arrow
                     indicates direction of (+) strand synthesis"
     primer_bind     complement(3421..3440)
                     /label=F1ori-R
                     /note="F1 origin, reverse primer"
     primer_bind     3631..3652
                     /label=F1ori-F
                     /note="F1 origin, forward primer"
     CDS             complement(3882..4697)
                     /codon_start=1
                     /gene="aph(3')-Ia"
                     /product="aminoglycoside phosphotransferase"
                     /label=KanR
                     /note="confers resistance to kanamycin in bacteria or G418
                     (Geneticin(R)) in eukaryotes"
                     /translation="MSHIQRETSCSRPRLNSNMDADLYGYKWARDNVGQSGATIYRLYG
                     KPDAPELFLKHGKGSVANDVTDEMVRLNWLTEFMPLPTIKHFIRTPDDAWLLTTAIPGK
                     TAFQVLEEYPDSGENIVDALAVFLRRLHSIPVCNCPFNSDRVFRLAQAQSRMNNGLVDA
                     SDFDDERNGWPVEQVWKEMHKLLPFSPDSVVTHGDFSLDNLIFDEGKLIGCIDVGRVGI
                     ADRYQDLAILWNCLGEFSPSLQKRLFQKYGIDNPDMNKLQFHLMLDEFF"
     primer_bind     4605..4624
                     /label=Kan-R
                     /note="Kanamycin resistance gene, reverse primer"
     primer_bind     4689..4708
                     /label=pENTR-R
                     /note="pENTR vectors, reverse primer"
     rep_origin      4819..5407
                     /direction=RIGHT
                     /label=ori
                     /note="high-copy-number ColE1/pMB1/pBR322/pUC origin of
                     replication"
     primer_bind     5308..5327
                     /label=pBR322ori-F
                     /note="pBR322 origin, forward primer"
     primer_bind     5561..5578
                     /label=L4440
                     /note="L4440 vector, forward primer"
     CDS             complement(5719..963)
                     /codon_start=1
                     /gene="lacI"
                     /product="lac repressor"
                     /label=lacI
                     /note="The lac repressor binds to the lac operator to
                     inhibit transcription in E. coli. This inhibition can be
                     relieved by adding lactose or
                     isopropyl-beta-D-thiogalactopyranoside (IPTG)."
                     /translation="MKPVTLYDVAEYAGVSYQTVSRVVNQASHVSAKTREKVEAAMAEL
                     NYIPNRVAQQLAGKQSLLIGVATSSLALHAPSQIVAAIKSRADQLGASVVVSMVERSGV
                     EACKAAVHNLLAQRVSGLIINYPLDDQDAIAVEAACTNVPALFLDVSDQTPINSIIFSH
                     EDGTRLGVEHLVALGHQQIALLAGPLSSVSARLRLAGWHKYLTRNQIQPIAEREGDWSA
                     MSGFQQTMQMLNEGIVPTAMLVANDQMALGAMRAITESGLRVGADISVVGYDDTEDSSC
                     YIPPLTTIKQDFRLLGQTSVDRLLQLSQGQAVKGNQLLPVSLVKRKTTLAPNTQTASPR
                     ALADSLMQLARQVSRLESGQ"
ORIGIN
        1 cacgggcaac agctgattgc ccttcaccgc ctggccctga gagagttgca gcaagcggtc
       61 cacgctggtt tgccccagca ggcgaaaatc ctgtttgatg gtggttaacg gcgggatata
      121 acatgagctg tcttcggtat cgtcgtatcc cactaccgag atatccgcac caacgcgcag
      181 cccggactcg gtaatggcgc gcattgcgcc cagcgccatc tgatcgttgg caaccagcat
      241 cgcagtggga acgatgccct cattcagcat ttgcatggtt tgttgaaaac cggacatggc
      301 actccagtcg ccttcccgtt ccgctatcgg ctgaatttga ttgcgagtga gatatttatg
      361 ccagccagcc agacgcagac gcgccgagac agaacttaat gggcccgcta acagcgcgat
      421 ttgctggtga cccaatgcga ccagatgctc cacgcccagt cgcgtaccgt cttcatggga
      481 gaaaataata ctgttgatgg gtgtctggtc agagacatca agaaataacg ccggaacatt
      541 agtgcaggca gcttccacag caatggcatc ctggtcatcc agcggatagt taatgatcag
      601 cccactgacg cgttgcgcga gaagattgtg caccgccgct ttacaggctt cgacgccgct
      661 tcgttctacc atcgacacca ccacgctggc acccagttga tcggcgcgag atttaatcgc
      721 cgcgacaatt tgcgacggcg cgtgcagggc cagactggag gtggcaacgc caatcagcaa
      781 cgactgtttg cccgccagtt gttgtgccac gcggttggga atgtaattca gctccgccat
      841 cgccgcttcc actttttccc gcgttttcgc agaaacgtgg ctggcctggt tcaccacgcg
      901 ggaaacggtc tgataagaga caccggcata ctctgcgaca tcgtataacg ttactggttt
      961 cacattcacc accctgaatt gactctcttc cgggcgctat catgccatac cgcgaaaggt
     1021 tttgcgccat tcgatggtgt ccgggatctc gacgctctcc cttatgcgac tcctgcatta
     1081 ggaagcagcc cagtagtagg ttgaggccgt tgagcaccgc cgccgcaagg aatggtgcat
     1141 gcaaggagat ggcgcccaac agtcccccgg ccacggggcc tgccaccata cccacgccga
     1201 aacaagcgct catgagcccg aagtggcgag cccgatcttc cccatcggtg atgtcggcga
     1261 tataggcgcc agcaaccgca cctgtggcgc cggtgatgcc ggccacgatg cgtccggcgt
     1321 agaggatcga gatctcgatc ccgcgaaatt aatacgactc actatagggg aattgtgagc
     1381 ggataacaat tcccctctag aaataatttt gtttaacttt aagaaggaga tataccatgg
     1441 cggactacaa agaccatgac ggtgattata aagatcatga catcgattac aaggatgacg
     1501 atgacaagat ggcccccaag aagaagagga aggtgggcat tcaccgcggg gtacctatgg
     1561 tggacttgag gacactcggt tattcgcaac agcaacagga gaaaatcaag cctaaggtca
     1621 ggagcaccgt cgcgcaacac cacgaggcgc ttgtggggca tggcttcact catgcgcata
     1681 ttgtcgcgct ttcacagcac cctgcggcgc ttgggacggt ggctgtcaaa taccaagata
     1741 tgattgcggc cctgcccgaa gccacgcacg aggcaattgt aggggtcggt aaacagtggt
     1801 cgggagcgcg agcacttgag gcgctgctga ctgtggcggg tgagcttagg gggcctccgc
     1861 tccagctcga caccgggcag ctgctgaaga tcgcgaagag agggggagta acagcggtag
     1921 aggcagtgca cgcctggcgc aatgcgctca ccggtgcccc cctggagacg ggcgccgcta
     1981 cagggcgcgt cccattcgcc attcaggctg cgcaactgtt gggaagggcg atcggtgcgg
     2041 gcctcttcgc tattacgcca gctggcgaaa gggggatgtg ctgcaaggcg attaagttgg
     2101 gtaacgccag ggttttccca gtcacgacgt tgtaaaacga cggccagtga gcgcgcgtaa
     2161 tacgactcac tatagggcga attgggtacc gggccccccc tcgaggtcct ccagcttttg
     2221 ttccctttag tgagggttaa ttgcgcgctt ggcgtaatca tggtcatagc tgtttcctgt
     2281 gtgaaattgt tatccgctca caattccaca caacatacga gccggaagca taaagtgtaa
     2341 agcctggggt gcctaatgag tgagctaact cacattaatt gcgttgcgct cactgcccgc
     2401 tttccaccgg tcgtctccaa cgaccatctg gtggcgttgg catgtcttgg tggacgaccc
     2461 gcgctcgatg cagtcaaaaa gggtctgcct catgctcccg cattgatcaa aagaaccaac
     2521 cggcggattc ccgagagaac ttcccatcga gtcgcgggat cccagctggt gaagagcgag
     2581 ctggaggaga agaagtccga gctgcggcac aagctgaagt acgtgcccca cgagtacatc
     2641 gagctgatcg agatcgccag gaacagcacc caggaccgca tcctggagat gaaggtgatg
     2701 gagttcttca tgaaggtgta cggctacagg ggaaagcacc tgggcggaag cagaaagcct
     2761 gacggcgcca tctatacagt gggcagcccc atcgattacg gcgtgatcgt ggacacaaag
     2821 gcctacagcg gcggctacaa tctgcctatc ggccaggccg acgagatgca gagatacgtg
     2881 gaggagaacc agacccggaa taagcacatc aaccccaacg agtggtggaa ggtgtaccct
     2941 agcagcgtga ccgagttcaa gttcctgttc gtgagcggcc acttcaaggg caactacaag
     3001 gcccagctga ccaggctgaa ccacatcacc aactgcaatg gcgccgtgct gagcgtggag
     3061 gagctgctga tcggcggcga gatgatcaaa gccggcaccc tgacactgga ggaggtgcgg
     3121 cgcaagttca acaacggcga gatcaacttc gcggccgcac tcgagcacca ccaccaccac
     3181 cactgagatc cggctgctaa caaagcccga aaggaagctg agttggctgc tgccaccgct
     3241 gagcaataac tagcataacc ccttggggcc tctaaacggg tcttgagggg ttttttgctg
     3301 aaaggaggaa ctatatccgg attggcgaat gggnnnnnnn nnnnnnnnnn nnnnnnnnnn
     3361 nnnnnnnnnn nnnnnnnnnn nnnnnnnnnn nnnnnnnnnn nnnnnnnnnn nnnnnnnnnn
     3421 nnnnnnnnnn nnnnnnnnnn nnnnnnnnnn nnnnnnncnn nnnnnnnnnn nnnnnnnnnn
     3481 nnnnnnnnnn nnnnnnnnnn nnnnnnnnnn nnnnnnnnnn nnnnnnnnnn nnnnnnnnnn
     3541 nnnnnnnnna nnnnnnnnnn nnnnnnnnnn nnnnnnnnnn nnnnnnnnnn nnnnnnnnnc
     3601 ctttgacgtt ggagtccacg ttctttaata gtggactctt gttccaaact ggaacaacac
     3661 tcaaccctat ctcggtctat tcttttgatt tataagggat tttgccgatt tcggcctatt
     3721 ggttaaaaaa tgagctgatt taacaaaaat ttaacgcgaa ttttaacaaa atattaacgt
     3781 ttacaatttc aggtggcact tttcggggaa atgtgcgcgg aacccctatt tgtttatttt
     3841 tctaaataca ttcaaatatg tatccgctca tgaattaatt cttagaaaaa ctcatcgagc
     3901 atcaaatgaa actgcaattt attcatatca ggattatcaa taccatattt ttgaaaaagc
     3961 cgtttctgta atgaaggaga aaactcaccg aggcagttcc ataggatggc aagatcctgg
     4021 tatcggtctg cgattccgac tcgtccaaca tcaatacaac ctattaattt cccctcgtca
     4081 aaaataaggt tatcaagtga gaaatcacca tgagtgacga ctgaatccgg tgagaatggc
     4141 aaaagtttat gcatttcttt ccagacttgt tcaacaggcc agccattacg ctcgtcatca
     4201 aaatcactcg catcaaccaa accgttattc attcgtgatt gcgcctgagc gaggcgaaat
     4261 acgcgatcgc tgttaaaagg acaattacaa acaggaatcg aatgcaaccg gcgcaggaac
     4321 actgccagcg catcaacaat attttcacct gaatcaggat attcttctaa tacctggaat
     4381 gctgttttcc cggggatcgc agtggtgagt aaccatgcat catcaggagt acggataaaa
     4441 tgcttgatgg tcggaagagg cataaattcc gtcagccagt ttagtctgac catctcatct
     4501 gtaacatcat tggcaacgct acctttgcca tgtttcagaa acaactctgg cgcatcgggc
     4561 ttcccataca atcgatagat tgtcgcacct gattgcccga cattatcgcg agcccattta
     4621 tacccatata aatcagcatc catgttggaa tttaatcgcg gcctagagca agacgtttcc
     4681 cgttgaatat ggctcataac accccttgta ttactgttta tgtaagcaga cagttttatt
     4741 gttcatgacc aaaatccctt aacgtgagtt ttcgttccac tgagcgtcag accccgtaga
     4801 aaagatcaaa ggatcttctt gagatccttt ttttctgcgc gtaatctgct gcttgcaaac
     4861 aaaaaaacca ccgctaccag cggtggtttg tttgccggat caagagctac caactctttt
     4921 tccgaaggta actggcttca gcagagcgca gataccaaat actgtccttc tagtgtagcc
     4981 gtagttaggc caccacttca agaactctgt agcaccgcct acatacctcg ctctgctaat
     5041 cctgttacca gtggctgctg ccagtggcga taagtcgtgt cttaccgggt tggactcaag
     5101 acgatagtta ccggataagg cgcagcggtc gggctgaacg gggggttcgt gcacacagcc
     5161 cagcttggag cgaacgacct acaccgaact gagataccta cagcgtgagc tatgagaaag
     5221 cgccacgctt cccgaaggga gaaaggcgga caggtatccg gtaagcggca gggtcggaac
     5281 aggagagcgc acgagggagc ttccaggggg aaacgcctgg tatctttata gtcctgtcgg
     5341 gtttcgccac ctctgacttg agcgtcgatt tttgtgatgc tcgtcagggg ggcggagcct
     5401 atggaaaaac gccagcaacg cggccttttt acggttcctg gccttttgct ggccttttgc
     5461 tcacatgttc tttcctgcgt tatcccctga ttctgtggat aaccgtatta ccgcctttga
     5521 gtgagctgat accgctcgcc gcagccgaac gaccgagcgc agcgagtcag tgagcgagga
     5581 agcggaagag cgcctgatgc ggtattttct ccttacgcat ctgtgcggaa ggagctgact
     5641 gggttgaagg ctctcaaggg catcggtcga gatcccggtg cctaatgagt gagctaactt
     5701 acattaattg cgttgcgctc actgcccgct ttccagtcgg gaaacctgtc gtgccagctg
     5761 cattaatgaa tcggccaacg cgcggggaga ggcggtttgc gtattgggcg ccagggtggt
     5821 ttttcttttc accagtga
//
