LOCUS       Exported 999 bp ds-DNA linear SYN 20-MAY-2021
DEFINITION  for e. coli expression, Golden Gate Compatible TALEN incorporated
            with C Terminal 6xHIS Tag, Codon Optimized FokI.
ACCESSION   .
VERSION     .
KEYWORDS    pET-Sangamo-HIS
SOURCE      synthetic DNA construct
  ORGANISM  synthetic DNA construct
REFERENCE   1 (bases 1 to 999)
  TITLE     Bao Lab Golden Gate plasmids
  JOURNAL   Unpublished
REFERENCE   2 (bases 1 to 999)
  AUTHORS   .
  TITLE     Direct Submission
  JOURNAL   Exported May 20, 2021 from SnapGene Server 1.1.58
            http://www.snapgene.com
FEATURES             Location/Qualifiers
     source          1..999
                     /organism="synthetic DNA construct"
                     /mol_type="other DNA"
     promoter        complement(3..79)
                     /gene="lacI"
                     /label=lacI promoter
     primer_bind     285..304
                     /label=pBRrevBam
                     /note="pBR322 vectors, tet region, downstream of BamHI,
                     reverse primer"
     primer_bind     388..407
                     /label=T7
                     /note="T7 promoter, forward primer"
     promoter        388..406
                     /label=T7 promoter
                     /note="promoter for bacteriophage T7 RNA polymerase"
     protein_bind    407..431
                     /label=lac operator
                     /bound_moiety="lac repressor encoded by lacI"
                     /note="The lac repressor binds to the lac operator to
                     inhibit transcription in E. coli. This inhibition can be
                     relieved by adding lactose or
                     isopropyl-beta-D-thiogalactopyranoside (IPTG)."
     RBS             446..468
                     /note="efficient ribosome binding site from bacteriophage
                     T7 gene 10 (Olins and Rangwala, 1989)"
     CDS             481..546
                     /codon_start=1
                     /product="three tandem FLAG(R) epitope tags, followed by an
                     enterokinase cleavage site"
                     /label=3xFLAG
                     /translation="DYKDHDGDYKDHDIDYKDDDDK"
     CDS             553..573
                     /codon_start=1
                     /product="nuclear localization signal of SV40 (simian virus
                     40) large T antigen"
                     /label=SV40 NLS
                     /translation="PKKKRKV"
ORIGIN
        1 cattcaccac cctgaattga ctctcttccg ggcgctatca tgccataccg cgaaaggttt
       61 tgcgccattc gatggtgtcc gggatctcga cgctctccct tatgcgactc ctgcattagg
      121 aagcagccca gtagtaggtt gaggccgttg agcaccgccg ccgcaaggaa tggtgcatgc
      181 aaggagatgg cgcccaacag tcccccggcc acggggcctg ccaccatacc cacgccgaaa
      241 caagcgctca tgagcccgaa gtggcgagcc cgatcttccc catcggtgat gtcggcgata
      301 taggcgccag caaccgcacc tgtggcgccg gtgatgccgg ccacgatgcg tccggcgtag
      361 aggatcgaga tctcgatccc gcgaaattaa tacgactcac tataggggaa ttgtgagcgg
      421 ataacaattc ccctctagaa ataattttgt ttaactttaa gaaggagata taccatggcg
      481 gactacaaag accatgacgg tgattataaa gatcatgaca tcgattacaa ggatgacgat
      541 gacaagatgg cccccaagaa gaagaggaag gtgggcattc accgcggggt acctatggtg
      601 gacttgagga cactcggtta ttcgcaacag caacaggaga aaatcaagcc taaggtcagg
      661 agcaccgtcg cgcaacacca cgaggcgctt gtggggcatg gcttcactca tgcgcatatt
      721 gtcgcgcttt cacagcaccc tgcggcgctt gggacggtgg ctgtcaaata ccaagatatg
      781 attgcggccc tgcccgaagc cacgcacgag gcaattgtag gggtcggtaa acagtggtcg
      841 ggagcgcgag cacttgaggc gctgctgact gtggcgggtg agcttagggg gcctccgctc
      901 cagctcgaca ccgggcagct gctgaagatc gcgaagagag ggggagtaac agcggtagag
      961 gcagtgcacg cctggcgcaa tgcgctcacc ggtgccccc
//
